Addgene plasmid #18997: pcDNA4/HisMaxB-YAP2
Depositing lab: Marius Sudol. Depositing organization: Geisinger Health Center. Publication: Mst2 and Lats kinases regulate apoptotic function of Yes kinase-associated protein (YAP). Oka T, Mazack V, Sudol M. J Biol Chem. 2008 Oct 10;283(41):27534-27546. doi: 10.1074/jbc.M804380200. Epub 2008 Jul 17. PubMed 18640976.
Backbone
  Vector backbone: pcDNA4/HisMaxB
  Backbone manufacturer: Invitrogen
  Backbone size w/o insert (bp): 5300
  Vector type: Mammalian Expression
  Selectable markers: Zeocin
Growth in bacteria
  Bacterial resistance: Ampicillin, 100 μg/mL
  Growth temperature: 37°C
  Growth strain: DH5alpha
  Copy number: High Copy
Gene/Insert
  Gene/Insert name: Yes-kinase associated protein (alt names: YAP2, YAP65; YAP2 isoform)
  Species: H. sapiens (human)
  Insert size (bp): 1467
  Mutation: wild type
  GenBank ID: NM_006106
  Entrez Gene: YAP1 (a.k.a. COB1, YAP, YAP-1, YAP2, YAP65, YKI)
  Tag / fusion protein: His (N terminal on backbone)
  Cloning method: Restriction Enzyme; 5′ cloning site KpnI (unknown if destroyed); 3′ cloning site XbaI (unknown if destroyed)
  Sequencing primers: 5′ T7; 3′ BGHR
Terms and licenses: Academic/Nonprofit Terms; Industry Terms: Not Available to Industry
How to cite: pcDNA4/HisMaxB-YAP2 was a gift from Marius Sudol (Addgene plasmid # 18997 ; http://n2t.net/addgene:18997 ; RRID:Addgene_18997)
