[The description below was written by a language model from this plasmid's Addgene catalogue record.]
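Description:
pcDNA4/HisMaxB-YAP2 is a mammalian expression plasmid built on the commercial pcDNA4/HisMaxB backbone (about 5.3 kb without insert). It carries a wild-type human cDNA of roughly 1.47 kb encoding the YAP2 isoform of Yes kinase-associated protein (gene YAP1, also known as YAP65). The insert was placed between the KpnI and XbaI sites of the polylinker by restriction cloning, and the record does not say whether these sites survived. The coding sequence is fused in frame to an N-terminal polyhistidine tag supplied by the backbone, so the protein can be detected or purified by metal-affinity methods. In bacteria the plasmid is maintained at high copy under ampicillin selection, and a Zeocin resistance marker allows selection of transfected mammalian cells, including the derivation of stable lines.

The record provides no feature table and does not name the promoter or other regulatory elements. The listed sequencing primers, T7 forward and BGH reverse, indicate a T7 priming site upstream of the insert and a bovine growth hormone polyadenylation region downstream, as is usual for the pcDNA family. These vectors generally drive expression from a strong constitutive viral promoter, but that detail is not confirmed here.

The associated publication concerns regulation of the apoptotic function of YAP by the Mst2 and Lats kinases. This suggests the construct is used to overexpress tagged wild-type YAP2 in cultured mammalian cells, for studying its phosphorylation, its interactions and its role in cell death signalling within what is now called the Hippo pathway.
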