>Addgene plasmid #18997 | pcDNA4/HisMaxB-YAP2 | addgene partial sequence | sequence record 24935 | T7 5'-TAATACGACTCACTATAGGG-3'
ANNGCNCGTTTACTTAAGCTTANCGCAGAGGCTTGGGGCAGCCGAGCGGCAGCCAGGCCCCGGCCCGGGN
CTCGGTTCCAGAAGGGAGAGGAGCCCGCCAAGGCGCGCAAGAGAGCGGGCTGCCTCGCAGTCCGAGCCGG
AGAGGGAGCGCGAGCCGCGCCGGCCCCGGACGGCCTCCGAAACCATGGGGGGTTCTCATCATCATCATCA
TCATGGTATGGCTAGCATGACTGGTGGACAGCAAATGGGTCGGGATCTGTACGACGATGACGATAAGGTA
CCTAAGGATCCCGGGCAGCAGCCGCCGCCTCAACCGGCCCCCCAGGGCCAAGGGCAGCCGCCTTCGCAGC
CCCCGCAGGGGCAGGGCCCGCCGTCCGGACCCGGGCAACCGGCACCCGCGGCGACCCAGGCGGCGCCGCA
GGCACCCCCCGCCGGGCATCAGATCGTGCACGTCCGCGGGGACTCGGAGACCGACCTGGAGGCGCTCTTC
AACGCCGTCATGAACCCCAAGACGGCCAACGTGCCCCAGACCGTGCCCATGAGGCTCCGGAAGCTGCCCG
ACTCCTTCTTCAAGCCGCCGGAGCCCAAATCCCACTCCCGACAGGCCAGTACTGATGCANGCACTGCAGG
AGCCCTGACTCCACAGCATGTTCGAGCTCATTCCTCTCCAGCTTCTCTGCAGTTGGGAGCTGTTTCTCTG
GGACACTGAACCCCACTGGANTAGTCTCTGGCCCANCAGCTANACCCACAGCTCAGCATCTTCAAAGTCT
TCTTTTAGATACCTGATGATGTACTCTNCNCCNGGGTTNGAAATGCAAAAATNTCTGTNNAANNTTCTTA
ATTANTCNTA
